>Addgene plasmid #203312 | PiggyBac PlayBack | addgene full sequence | sequence record 405476 | Addgene NGS Result
TCGCGCGTTTCGGTGATGACGGTGAAAACCTCTGACACATGCAGCTCCCGGAGACGGTCACAGCTTGTCT
GTAAGCGGATGCCGGGAGCAGACAAGCCCGTCAGGGCGCGTCAGCGGGTGTTGGCGGGTGTCGGGGCTGG
CTTAACTATGCGGCATCAGAGCAGATTGTACTGAGAGTGCACCATATGTTTAACCCTAGAAAGATAGTCT
GCGTAAAATTGACGCATGCATTCTTGAAATATTGCTCTCTCTTTCTAAATAGCGCGAATCCGTCGCTGTG
CATTTAGGACATCTCAGTCGCCGCTTGGAGCTCCCGTGAGGCGTGCTTGTCAATGCGGTAAGTGTCACTG
ATTTTGAACTATAACGACCGCGTGAGTCAAAATGACGCATGATTATCTTTTACGTGACTTTTAAGATTTA
ACTCATACGATAATTATATTGTTATTTCATGTTCTACTTACGTGATAACTTATTATATATATATTTTCTT
GTTATAGATATCGTCACGCGTAGCGAGTCAGTGAGCGAGGAAGCGGAAGAGCGCCCAATACGCAAACCGC
CTCTCCCCGCGCGTTGGCCGATTCATTAATGCAGCTGGCACCTCGAGGACAGGTTTCCCGACTGGAAAGC
GGGCAGCGAGTCAGTGAGCGAGGAAGCGGAAGAGCGCCCAATACGCAAACCGCCTCTCCCCGCGCGTTGG
CCGATTCATTAATGCAGCTGGCACGACAGGTTTCCCGACTGGAAAGGTCGACCGGGGAAAGTTTTGTTAC
TTTATAGAAGAAATTTTGAGTTTTTGTTTTTTTTTAATAAATAAATAAACATAAATAAATTGTTTGTTGA
ATTTATTATTAGTATGTAAGTGTAAATATAATAAAACTTAATATCTATTCAAATTAATAAATAAACCTCG
ATATACAGACCGATAAAACACATGCGTCAATTTTACGCATGATTATCTTTAACGTACGTCACAATATGAT
TATCTTTCTAGGGTTAAAAGCTTGGCGTAATCATGGTCATAGCTGTTTCCTGTGTGAAATTGTTATCCGC
TCACAATTCCACACAACATACGAGCCGGAAGCATAAAGTGTAAAGCCTGGGGTGCCTAATGAGTGAGCTA
ACTCACATTAATTGCGTTGCGCTCACTGCCCGCTTTCCAGTCGGGAAACCTGTCGTGCCAGCTGCATTAA
TGAATCGGCCAACGCGCGGGGAGAGGCGGTTTGCGTATTGGGCGCTCTTCCGCTTCCTCGCTCACTGACT
CGCTGCGCTCGGTCGTTCGGCTGCGGCGAGCGGTATCAGCTCACTCAAAGGCGGTAATACGGTTATCCAC
AGAATCAGGGGATAACGCAGGAAAGAACATGTGAGCAAAAGGCCAGCAAAAGGCCAGGAACCGTAAAAAG
GCCGCGTTGCTGGCGTTTTTCCATAGGCTCCGCCCCCCTGACGAGCATCACAAAAATCGACGCTCAAGTC
AGAGGTGGCGAAACCCGACAGGACTATAAAGATACCAGGCGTTTCCCCCTGGAAGCTCCCTCGTGCGCTC
TCCTGTTCCGACCCTGCCGCTTACCGGATACCTGTCCGCCTTTCTCCCTTCGGGAAGCGTGGCGCTTTCT
CATAGCTCACGCTGTAGGTATCTCAGTTCGGTGTAGGTCGTTCGCTCCAAGCTGGGCTGTGTGCACGAAC
CCCCCGTTCAGCCCGACCGCTGCGCCTTATCCGGTAACTATCGTCTTGAGTCCAACCCGGTAAGACACGA
CTTATCGCCACTGGCAGCAGCCACTGGTAACAGGATTAGCAGAGCGAGGTATGTAGGCGGTGCTACAGAG
TTCTTGAAGTGGTGGCCTAACTACGGCTACACTAGAAGAACAGTATTTGGTATCTGCGCTCTGCTGAAGC
CAGTTACCTTCGGAAAAAGAGTTGGTAGCTCTTGATCCGGCAAACAAACCACCGCTGGTAGCGGTGGTTT
TTTTGTTTGCAAGCAGCAGATTACGCGCAGAAAAAAAGGATCTCAAGAAGATCCTTTGATCTTTTCTACG
GGGTCTGACGCTCAGTGGAACGAAAACTCACGTTAAGGGATTTTGGTCATGAGATTATCAAAAAGGATCT
TCACCTAGATCCTTTTAAATTAAAAATGAAGTTTTAAATCAATCTAAAGTATATATGAGTAAACTTGGTC
TGACAGTTACCAATGCTTAATCAGTGAGGCACCTATCTCAGCGATCTGTCTATTTCGTTCATCCATAGTT
GCCTGACTCCCCGTCGTGTAGATAACTACGATACGGGAGGGCTTACCATCTGGCCCCAGTGCTGCAATGA
TACCGCGAGACCCACGCTCACCGGCTCCAGATTTATCAGCAATAAACCAGCCAGCCGGAAGGGCCGAGCG
CAGAAGTGGTCCTGCAACTTTATCCGCCTCCATCCAGTCTATTAATTGTTGCCGGGAAGCTAGAGTAAGT
AGTTCGCCAGTTAATAGTTTGCGCAACGTTGTTGCCATTGCTACAGGCATCGTGGTGTCACGCTCGTCGT
TTGGTATGGCTTCATTCAGCTCCGGTTCCCAACGATCAAGGCGAGTTACATGATCCCCCATGTTGTGCAA
AAAAGCGGTTAGCTCCTTCGGTCCTCCGATCGTTGTCAGAAGTAAGTTGGCCGCAGTGTTATCACTCATG
GTTATGGCAGCACTGCATAATTCTCTTACTGTCATGCCATCCGTAAGATGCTTTTCTGTGACTGGTGAGT
ACTCAACCAAGTCATTCTGAGAATAGTGTATGCGGCGACCGAGTTGCTCTTGCCCGGCGTCAATACGGGA
TAATACCGCGCCACATAGCAGAACTTTAAAAGTGCTCATCATTGGAAAACGTTCTTCGGGGCGAAAACTC
TCAAGGATCTTACCGCTGTTGAGATCCAGTTCGATGTAACCCACTCGTGCACCCAACTGATCTTCAGCAT
CTTTTACTTTCACCAGCGTTTCTGGGTGAGCAAAAACAGGAAGGCAAAATGCCGCAAAAAAGGGAATAAG
GGCGACACGGAAATGTTGAATACTCATACTCTTCCTTTTTCAATATTATTGAAGCATTTATCAGGGTTAT
TGTCTCATGAGCGGATACATATTTGAATGTATTTAGAAAAATAAACAAATAGGGGTTCCGCGCACATTTC
CCCGAAAAGTGCCACCTGACGTCTAAGAAACCATTATTATCATGACATTAACCTATAAAAATAGGCGTAT
CACGAGGCCCTTTCGTC
Features (pLannotate 1.2.2; 13 found; start..end, strand, type, name):
    137..188     +  misc_feature   bom (fragment): basis of mobility region from pBR322
    508..539     +  rep_origin     RSF ori (fragment): Plasmids containing the RSF 1030 origin of replication can be propagated in E. coli cells that contain additional plasmids with compatible origins.
    541..636     +  CDS            lacI (fragment): LACI_ECOLI - Experimental evidence at protein level: Swiss-Prot protein existence level 1. Repressor of the lactose operon. Binds allolactose as an inducer. From Escherichia coli (strain K12).
    635..662     +  rep_origin     RSF ori (fragment): Plasmids containing the RSF 1030 origin of replication can be propagated in E. coli cells that contain additional plasmids with compatible origins.
    664..746     +  CDS            lacI (fragment): lac repressor; lacI; The lac repressor binds to the lac operator to inhibit transcription in E. coli. This inhibition can be relieved by adding lactose or isopropyl-β-D-thiogalactopyranoside (IPTG).
   1040..1056    -  protein_bind   lac operator: The lac repressor binds to the lac operator to inhibit transcription in E. coli. This inhibition can be relieved by adding lactose or isopropyl-β-D-thiogalactopyranoside (IPTG). lac repressor encoded by lacI
   1064..1094    -  promoter       lac promoter: promoter for the E. coli lac operon
   1109..1130    -  protein_bind   CAP binding site: CAP binding activates transcription in the presence of cAMP. E. coli catabolite activator protein
   1143..1235    -  CDS            lacI (fragment): lac repressor; lacI; The lac repressor binds to the lac operator to inhibit transcription in E. coli. This inhibition can be relieved by adding lactose or isopropyl-β-D-thiogalactopyranoside (IPTG).
   1418..2006    -  rep_origin     ori: high-copy-number ColE1/pMB1/pBR322/pUC origin of replication
   2177..3037    -  CDS            AmpR: β-lactamase; bla; confers resistance to ampicillin, carbenicillin, and related antibiotics
   3038..3142    -  promoter       AmpR promoter: bla
   3237..35      +  CDS            rop (fragment) (across the origin): Rop protein, which maintains plasmids at low copy number; rop
