[The description below was written by a language model from this plasmid's Addgene catalogue record and pLannotate feature annotations shown in this document.]
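Description:
PiggyBac PlayBack is a small (about 3.2 kb) empty backbone from the PlayBack cloning system, a scheme described by its depositors as a simple, reversible and inexpensive way to assemble complex expression constructs combinatorially. It is catalogued as a mammalian expression vector whose stated purpose is to allow PiggyBac-mediated insertion of genes into a genome. In such systems a cargo flanked by transposon terminal repeats is excised from the plasmid by PiggyBac transposase and integrated into the host chromosome at TTAA sites. No insert is present, so the user supplies the expression cassette.

In bacteria the plasmid is maintained by a high-copy ColE1/pUC-type origin and selected with ampicillin through a β-lactamase gene driven by its own bla promoter. The automated annotation also finds a lac promoter with its operator and CAP binding site, a common remnant of pUC-style cloning vectors. It additionally reports several short fragments matching lacI, the RSF origin, the pBR322 bom region and rop. These are partial matches only and are unlikely to be functional elements, consistent with the high-copy designation.

Notably, the feature table does not annotate any PiggyBac terminal repeats, mammalian promoter, polyadenylation signal or eukaryotic selection marker. The record also does not describe the cloning sites used for PlayBack assembly. The transposon ends implied by the name and purpose may lie in the unannotated stretches, but their positions cannot be confirmed from the information given. Mammalian regulatory elements and a source of transposase presumably have to be provided separately.
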