Addgene plasmid #203312: PiggyBac PlayBack
Purpose: (Empty Backbone) To all for PiggyBac gene insertion into Genome
Depositing lab: Aleksandar Necakov. Depositing organization: Brock University. Publication: PlayBack cloning: simple, reversible, cost-effective cloning for the combinatorial assembly of complex expression constructs. Foran G, Hallam RD, Megaly M, Turgambayeva A, Necakov A. Biotechniques. 2023 Oct;75(4):168-178. doi: 10.2144/btn-2023-0042. Epub 2023 Oct 10. PubMed 37815818.
Backbone
  Vector backbone: PlayBack Vector
  Vector type: Mammalian Expression
Growth in bacteria
  Bacterial resistance: Ampicillin, 100 μg/mL
  Growth temperature: 37°C
  Growth strain: NEB Stable
  Copy number: High Copy
Gene/Insert
  Gene/Insert name: None
Terms and licenses: Academic/Nonprofit Terms; Industry Terms: Not Available to Industry
How to cite: PiggyBac PlayBack was a gift from Aleksandar Necakov (Addgene plasmid # 203312 ; http://n2t.net/addgene:203312 ; RRID:Addgene_203312)
